Addgene plasmid #157589: pD649-HAsp-SDK2(Trunc3)-COMP5AP-AviTag-9xHis
Purpose: Mammalian expression of cell-surface protein partial extracellular domain fused to COMP5AP-AviTag-9xHis. Protein is secreted from cells.
Depositing lab: Chris Garcia. Depositing organization: Stanford University. Publication: A Human IgSF Cell-Surface Interactome Reveals a Complex Network of Protein-Protein Interactions. Wojtowicz WM, Vielmetter J, Fernandes RA, Siepe DH, Eastman CL, Chisholm GB, Cox S, Klock H, Anderson PW, Rue SM, Miller JJ, Glaser SM, Bragstad ML, Vance J, Lam AW, Lesley SA, Zinn K, Garcia KC. Cell. 2020 Aug 20;182(4):1027-1043.e17. doi: 10.1016/j.cell.2020.07.025. PubMed 32822567.
Backbone
  Vector backbone: pD649
  Backbone size w/o insert (bp): 7153
  Vector type: Mammalian Expression
Growth in bacteria
  Bacterial resistance: Ampicillin, 100 μg/mL
  Growth temperature: 37°C
  Growth strain: DH5alpha
  Copy number: High Copy
Gene/Insert
  Gene/Insert name: SDK2
  Species: H. sapiens (human)
  Insert size (bp): 3108
  Entrez Gene: SDK2 (a.k.a. FLJ10832, KIAA1514)
  Promoter: CMV/SP6
  Tag / fusion protein: COMP5AP-AviTag-9xHis (C terminal on backbone)
  Cloning method: Restriction Enzyme; 5′ cloning site GCGGCCGC (not destroyed); 3′ cloning site GGCGCGCC (not destroyed)
  Sequencing primers: 5′ ATTTAGGTGACACTATAG; 3′ CGTCGCACTCCATCACGGTG
Resource information
  A portion of this plasmid was derived from a plasmid made by: synthesis by ThermoFisher
Terms and licenses: Academic/Nonprofit Terms; Industry Terms: Not Available to Industry
Depositor comments: Some plasmids in this collection may have an IS4-like element ISVsa5 family transposase upstream of the CMV promoter.
How to cite: pD649-HAsp-SDK2(Trunc3)-COMP5AP-AviTag-9xHis was a gift from Chris Garcia (Addgene plasmid # 157589 ; http://n2t.net/addgene:157589 ; RRID:Addgene_157589)
