[The description below was written by a language model from this plasmid's Addgene catalogue record and pLannotate feature annotations shown in this document.]
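Description:
pD649-HAsp-SDK2(Trunc3)-COMP5AP-AviTag-9xHis is a mammalian expression plasmid of about 10.3 kb, built on the pD649 backbone, that produces a secreted, multimerised fusion of part of the human SDK2 (sidekick-2) extracellular domain. It is maintained in E. coli at high copy through a ColE1/pUC-type origin and selected with ampicillin via the bla gene. Short annotated fragments of KanR, lacZα, an rrnB terminator and f1 ori appear to be backbone remnants rather than functional parts. The depositor notes that some plasmids in this collection may carry an IS4-like transposase element upstream of the CMV promoter, but no such element is annotated in the feature table.

Expression is driven by the CMV enhancer and immediate-early promoter, followed by a fragment of CMV intron A. An SP6 promoter lies just upstream of the coding region and could also support in vitro transcription. A leader peptide directs secretion; the name calls it "HAsp", while the annotation software matches it to an immunoglobulin heavy-chain signal sequence fragment. It precedes the 3.1 kb SDK2 truncation, which sits between retained NotI and AscI sites. Downstream, in frame, are a segment of rat cartilage oligomeric matrix protein (the "COMP5" in the name suggests its pentamerising coiled coil), human placental alkaline phosphatase as an enzymatic reporter, an AviTag for site-specific biotinylation and a polyhistidine tag for purification (9xHis by name, annotated as 8xHis). A bGH polyadenylation signal ends the unit.

A separate SV40/EM7-driven cassette carries a puromycin N-acetyltransferase sequence (annotated as a fragment) with an SV40 poly(A) signal, which could allow puromycin selection in mammalian cells. The COMP-alkaline phosphatase design suits use as a high-avidity soluble binding reagent, and the associated publication describes a human IgSF cell-surface protein interaction screen.
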