Features (pLannotate 1.2.2; 24 found; start..end, strand, type, name):
    119..143     -  CDS            KanR (fragment): aminoglycoside phosphotransferase; aph(3')-Ia; confers resistance to kanamycin
    254..842     +  rep_origin     ori: high-copy-number ColE1/pMB1/pBR322/pUC origin of replication
   1067..1084    +  terminator     rrnB T2 terminator (fragment): transcription terminator T2 from the E. coli rrnB gene
   1109..1128    -  CDS            lacZα (fragment): LacZα fragment of β-galactosidase; lacZ fragment
   1584..1600    +  protein_bind   lac operator: The lac repressor binds to the lac operator to inhibit transcription in E. coli. This inhibition can be relieved by adding lactose or isopropyl-β-D-thiogalactopyranoside (IPTG). lac repressor encoded by lacI
   1843..2146    +  enhancer       CMV enhancer: human cytomegalovirus immediate early enhancer
   2147..2350    +  promoter       CMV promoter: human cytomegalovirus (CMV) immediate early promoter
   2486..2529    +  intron         CMV intron (fragment): modified intron A from human cytomegalovirus
   2581..2599    +  promoter       SP6 promoter: promoter for bacteriophage SP6 RNA polymerase
   2603..2640    +  CDS            IgH signal sequence (fragment): signal sequence from the mouse immunoglobulin heavy chain variable region
   2749..5856    +  CDS            SDK2 (fragment): SDK2_HUMAN - Also known as KIAA1514 From Homo sapiens (Human).
   5953..6132    +  CDS            Comp (fragment): COMP_RAT - Experimental evidence at protein level: Swiss-Prot protein existence level 1. May play a role in the structural integrity of cartilage via its interaction with other extracellular matrix proteins such as the collagens and fibronectin. Can mediate the interaction of chondrocytes with the cartilage extracellular matrix through interaction with cell surface integrin receptors. Could play a role in the pathogenesis of osteoarthritis. Potent suppressor of apoptosis in both primary chondrocytes and transformed cells. Suppresses apoptosis by blocking the activation of caspase-3 and by indu
   6120..7572    +  CDS            SEAP (fragment): secreted alkaline phosphatase from human placenta The natural enzyme has a C-terminal transmembrane sequence that is replaced by a GPI anchor.
   7597..7638    +  CDS            AviTag™ (fragment): peptide tag that allows for enzymatic biotinylation
   7642..7665    +  CDS            8xHis: 8xHis affinity tag
   7811..7922    +  polyA_signal   bGH poly(A) signal: bovine growth hormone polyadenylation signal
   7923..8031    +  rep_origin     f1 ori (fragment): f1 bacteriophage origin of replication; arrow indicates direction of (+) strand synthesis
   8045..8374    +  promoter       SV40 promoter: SV40 enhancer and early promoter
   8422..8469    +  promoter       EM7 promoter: synthetic bacterial promoter&nbsp
   8488..9087    +  CDS            PuroR (fragment): puromycin N-acetyltransferase; pac from Streptomyces; confers resistance to puromycin
   9097..9222    +  CDS            ble (fragment): BLE_KLEPN - Experimental evidence at protein level: Swiss-Prot protein existence level 1. Binding protein with a strong affinity to the bleomycin family of antibiotics. Binds to CL990; an antimitotic-antibiotic compound. From Klebsiella pneumoniae.
   9217..9338    +  polyA_signal   SV40 poly(A) signal: SV40 polyadenylation signal
   9391..10251   -  CDS            AmpR: β-lactamase; bla; confers resistance to ampicillin, carbenicillin, and related antibiotics
  10254..89      -  promoter       AmpR promoter (fragment) (across the origin): bla
>Addgene plasmid #157589 | pD649-HAsp-SDK2(Trunc3)-COMP5AP-AviTag-9xHis | depositor full sequence | sequence record 304287 | Full Sequence
TTTCAATATTATTGAAGCATTTATCAGGGTTATTGTCTCATGAGCGGATACATATTTGAATGTATTTAGA
AAAATAAACAAATAGGGGTCAGTGTTACAACCAATTAACCAATTCTGAACATTATCGCGAGCCCATTTAT
ACCTGAATATGGCTCATAACACCCCTTGCTCATGACCAAAATCCCTTAACGTGAGTTACGCGCGCGTCGT
TCCACTGAGCGTCAGACCCCGTAGAAAAGATCAAAGGATCTTCTTGAGATCCTTTTTTTCTGCGCGTAAT
CTGCTGCTTGCAAACAAAAAAACCACCGCTACCAGCGGTGGTTTGTTTGCCGGATCAAGAGCTACCAACT
CTTTTTCCGAAGGTAACTGGCTTCAGCAGAGCGCAGATACCAAATACTGTTCTTCTAGTGTAGCCGTAGT
TAGCCCACCACTTCAAGAACTCTGTAGCACCGCCTACATACCTCGCTCTGCTAATCCTGTTACCAGTGGC
TGCTGCCAGTGGCGATAAGTCGTGTCTTACCGGGTTGGACTCAAGACGATAGTTACCGGATAAGGCGCAG
CGGTCGGGCTGAACGGGGGGTTCGTGCACACAGCCCAGCTTGGAGCGAACGACCTACACCGAACTGAGAT
ACCTACAGCGTGAGCTATGAGAAAGCGCCACGCTTCCCGAAGGGAGAAAGGCGGACAGGTATCCGGTAAG
CGGCAGGGTCGGAACAGGAGAGCGCACGAGGGAGCTTCCAGGGGGAAACGCCTGGTATCTTTATAGTCCT
GTCGGGTTTCGCCACCTCTGACTTGAGCGTCGATTTTTGTGATGCTCGTCAGGGGGGCGGAGCCTATGGA
AAAACGCCAGCAACGCGGCCTTTTTACGGTTCCTGGCCTTTTGCTGGCCTTTTGCTCACATGTTCTTTCC
TGCGTTATCCCCTGATTCTGTGGATAACCGTATTACCGCCTTTGAGTGAGCTGATACCGCTCGCCGCAGC
CGAACGACCGAGCGCAGCGAGTCAGTGAGCGAGGAAGCGGAAGGCGAGAGTAGGGAACTGCCAGGCATCA
AACTAAGCAGAAGGCCCCTGACGGATGGCCTTTTTGCGTTTCTACAAACTCTTTCTGTGTTGTAAAACGA
CGGCCAGTCTTAAGCTCGGGCCCCCTGGGCGGTTCTGATAACGAGTAATCGTTAATCCGCAAATAACGTA
AAAACCCGCTTCGGCGGGTTTTTTTATGGGGGGAGTTTAGGGAAAGAGCATTTGTCAGAATATTTAAGGG
CGCCTGTCACTTTGCTTGATATATGAGAATTATTTAACCTTATAAATGAGAAAAAAGCAACGCACTTTAA
ATAAGATACGTTGCTTTTTCGATTGATGAACACCTATAATTAAACTATTCATCTATTATTTATGATTTTT
TGTATATACAATATTTCTAGTTTGTTAAAGAGAATTAAGAAAATAAATCTCGAAAATAATAAAGGGAAAA
TCAGTTTTTGATATCAAAATTATACATGTCAACGATAATACAAAATATAATACAAACTATAAGATGTTAT
CAGTATTTATTATCATTTAGAATAAATTTTGTGTCGCCCTTAATTGTGAGCGGATAACAATTACGAGCTT
CATGCACAGTGGCGTTGACTCAATATTGGCCATTAGCCATATTATTCATTGGTTATATAGCATAAATCAA
TATTGGCTATTGGCCATTGCATACGTTGTATCTATATCATAATATGTACATTTATATTGGCTCATGTCCA
ATATGACCGCCATGTTGGCATTGATTATTGACTAGTTATTAATAGTAATCAATTACGGGGTCATTAGTTC
ATAGCCCATATATGGAGTTCCGCGTTACATAACTTACGGTAAATGGCCCGCCTGGCTGACCGCCCAACGA
CCCCCGCCCATTGACGTCAATAATGACGTATGTTCCCATAGTAACGCCAATAGGGACTTTCCATTGACGT
CAATGGGTGGAGTATTTACGGTAAACTGCCCACTTGGCAGTACATCAAGTGTATCATATGCCAAGTACGC
CCCCTATTGACGTCAATGACGGTAAATGGCCCGCCTGGCATTATGCCCAGTACATGACCTTATGGGACTT
TCCTACTTGGCAGTACATCTACGTATTAGTCATCGCTATTACCATGGTGATGCGGTTTTGGCAGTACATC
AATGGGCGTGGATAGCGGTTTGACTCACGGGGATTTCCAAGTCTCCACCCCATTGACGTCAATGGGAGTT
TGTTTTGGCACCAAAATCAACGGGACTTTCCAAAATGTCGTAACAACTCCGCCCCATTGACGCAAATGGG
CGGTAGGCGTGTACGGTGGGAGGTCTATATAAGCAGAGCTCGTTTAGTGAACCGTCAGATCGCCTGGAGA
CGCCATCCACGCTGTTTTGACCTCCATAGAAGACACCGGGACCGATCCAGCCTCCGCGGCCGGGAACGGT
GCATTGGAACGCGGATTCCCCGTGCCAAGAGTGACGTAAGTACCGCCTATAGAGTCTATAGGCCCACCCC
CTTGGCTTCGTTAGAACGCGGCTACAATTAATACATAACCTTATGTATCATACACATACGATTTAGGTGA
CACTATAGAATAACATCCACTTTGCCTTTCTCTCCACAGGTGTCCACTCCCAGGTCCAACTGCACCTCGG
TTCTATCGAAAACGCGCCTGCTAGCGCCACCATGAAGACCATCATTGCCCTGAGCTACATCTTCTGCCTG
GTGTTCGCTGCGGCCGCCCCTGTTGGACATCTGAGCTTTAGCGAGATCCTGGACACCAGCCTGAAGGTGT
CCTGGCAAGAGCCCGGCGAGAAGAATGGCATCCTGACCGGCTACCGGATCAGCTGGGAAGAGTACAACCG
GACCAACACCAGAGTGACCCACTACCTGCCTAACGTGACCCTCGAGTACAGAGTGACAGGCCTGACAGCC
CTGACCACCTACACAATTGAAGTGGCCGCCATGACCAGCAAAGGCCAGGGACAAGTGTCTGCCAGCACAA
TCTCTAGCGGCGTGCCACCTGAACTGCCTGGACCTCCTACAAACCTGGGCATCAGCAACATCGGCCCCAG
AAGCGTGACCCTGCAGTTCAGACCAGGCTACGATGGCAAGACCAGCATCTCTCGGTGGCTGGTGGAAGCC
CAAGTGGGCGTTGTCGGAGAAGGCGAGGAATGGCTGCTGATCCACCAGCTGAGCAACGAGCCTGACGCCA
GATCCATGGAAGTGCCCGATCTGAACCCCTTCACCTGTTACAGCTTCCGGATGCGGCAAGTGAACATCGT
GGGCACAAGCCCTCCAAGCCAGCCTAGCAGAAAGATCCAGACACTGCAGGCCCCTCCAGATATGGCCCCT
GCCAATGTGTCTCTGAGAACCGCCAGCGAGACAAGCCTGTGGCTGAGATGGATGCCCCTGCCTGAAATGG
AGTACAACGGCAACCCTGAGAGCGTGGGCTACAAGATCAAGTACAGCAGAAGCGACGGCCACGGCAAGAC
ACTGTCTCACGTGGTGCAGGACAGAGTGGAACGGGACTACACCATCGAGGACCTGGAAGAGTGGACCGAG
TATAGAGTCCAGGTGCAGGCCTTCAACGCCATCGGATCTGGACCTTGGAGCCAGACAGTCGTGGGCAGAA
CCAGAGAAAGCGTGCCAAGCAGCGGCCCCACAAATGTGTCTGCCCTGGCCACAACAAGCAGCAGCATGCT
CGTTCGTTGGAGCGAAGTGCCTGAGGCCGACAGAAATGGACTGGTGCTGGGATACAAAGTGATGTACAAA
GAGAAGGACAGCGACACCCAGCCTCGGTTCTGGCTGGTTGAGGGCAATAGCTCCAGAAGCGCCCAGCTGA
CAGGACTGGGCAAATACGTGCTGTACGAGGTGCAGGTCCTGGCCTTCACAAGAATCGGAGATGGCAGCCC
CAGCCATCCTCCTATCCTGGAAAGAACCCTGGACGACGTGCCCGGACCTCCAATGGGAATTCTGTTCCCT
GAAGTGCGGACCACCAGCGTGCGACTGATTTGGCAACCTCCTGCCGCTCCTAACGGCATCATCCTGGCCT
ACCAGATCACCCACAGACTGAACACCACCACCGCCAATACCGCCACCGTGGAAGTTCTGGCCCCTAGCGC
AAGACAGTACACCGCCACAGGACTGAAGCCCGAGAGCGTGTACCTGTTCAGAATCACAGCCCAGACCAGA
AAAGGCTGGGGCGAAGCTGCTGAAGCCCTGGTGGTTACCACCGAGAAGAGAGACAGACCCCAGCCTCCTA
GCAGACCCATGGTGCAGCAAGAAGATGTGCGGGCCAGATCCGTGCTGCTGTCTTGGGAACCTGGCTCCGA
TGGACTGAGCCCTGTGCGGTACTACACAATCCAGACAAGAGAGCTGCCCAGCGGCAGATGGGCTCTGCAT
TCTGCCTCCGTGTCTCACAACGCCTCCAGCTTCATCGTGGACCGGCTGAAGCCTTTCACCAGCTACAAGT
TTAGAGTCAAGGCCACCAACGACATCGGCGACAGCGAGTTCAGCGAGGAAAGCGAGAGCCTGACCACTCT
GCAGGCTGCCCCTGATGAGGCCCCTACAATCCTGTCTGTGACCCCTCACACCACAACCTCCGTGCTGATT
AGGTGGCAGCCTCCGGCCGAGGATAAGATCAACGGAATCCTGCTGGGCTTCAGAATCCGGTACAGAGAAC
TGCTGTATGAGGGCCTGAGAGGCTTCACCCTGCGGGGCATTAACAATCCTGGCGCCACATGGGCCGAGCT
GACCAGCATGTACAGCATGCGGAACCTGAGCAGGCCCAGCCTGACACAGTACGAGCTGGACAACCTGAAC
AAACATCGGAGATACGAGATCCGGATGTCCGTGTACAATGCCGTTGGCGAGGGACCTAGCAGCCCTCCTC
AAGAAGTGTTTGTCGGCGAGGCCGTGCCTACAGCTGCCCCTAGAAATGTGGTGGTGCACGGCGCTACAGC
CACACAGCTGGATGTGACATGGGAGCCTCCACCTCTGGACAGCCAGAATGGCGATATCCAGGGCTATAAG
ATCTACTTCTGGGAAGCCCAGAGAGGCAACCTGACCGAGAGAGTGAAAACCCTGTTCCTGGCCGAGAACA
GCGTGAAGCTGAAGAACCTGACTGGCTACACCGCCTACATGGTGTCCGTGGCCGCCTTTAATGCTGCTGG
CGACGGCCCTAGAAGCACCCCTACACAGGGACAAACACAGCAGGCTGCTCCTAGCGCTCCAAGCTCCGTG
AAGTTCTCCGAACTGACCACCACAAGCGTCAACGTGTCCTGGGAAGCTCCTCAGTTCCCAAACGGCATCC
TGGAAGGCTACAGACTGGTGTACGAGCCTTGCAGCCCTGTGGATGGCGTGTCCAAGATCGTGACCGTGGA
CGTGAAGGGCAACAGCCCTCTGTGGCTCAAAGTGAAGGATCTGGCTGAGGGCGTGACCTACCGGTTCAGG
ATTAGAGCCAAGACCTTCACATACGGCCCCGAGATCGAGGCCAACGTGACAACAGGACCTGGCGAAGGTG
CTCCAGGACCTCCTGGCGTGCCAATCATCGTGCGGTACAGCTCTGCCATTGCCATCCACTGGTCCTCTGG
CGATCCTGGCAAAGGCCCCATCACCAGATACGTGATCGAGGCTAGACCCAGCGACGAAGGCCTGTGGGAC
ATCCTGATCAAGGACATCCCCAAAGAGGTGTCCAGCTACACCTTCTCCATGGATATCCTGAAGCCAGGCG
TGTCCTACGACTTCAGAGTGATCGCCGTGAACGACTACGGCTTCGGCACACCTTCTAGCCCTAGCCAGTC
TGTGCCAGCTCAGAAGGCCAATCCTTTCTACGAAGAGTGGTGGTTTGGCGCGCCGGAAGATCAAGTTGAT
CCAAGATTGATTGATGGCAAGGGCGGATCTCTGGAGGTGCTGTTCCAGGGACCAGGCGGAAGCGGCAATC
CCGGCGGCGATCTGGCCCCCCAGATGCTGCGCGAGCTGCAGGAGACCAATGCCGCCCTGCAGGACGTGCG
CGAGCTGCTGCGCCACCGCGTGAAGGAGATCACCTTCCTGAAGAACACCGTGATGGAGTGCGACGCCTGC
GGTATGCAGCCCTCTAGAGGCTCCGGCTCCATCATCCCAGTTGAGGAGGAGAACCCGGACTTCTGGAACC
GCGAGGCAGCCGAGGCCCTGGGTGCCGCCAAGAAGCTGCAGCCTGCACAGACAGCCGCCAAGAACCTCAT
CATCTTCCTGGGCGATGGGATGGGGGTGTCTACGGTGACAGCTGCCAGGATCCTAAAAGGGCAGAAGAAG
GACAAACTGGGGCCTGAGATACCCCTGGCCATGGACCGCTTCCCATATGTGGCTCTGTCCAAGACATACA
ATGTAGACAAACATGTGCCAGACAGTGGAGCCACAGCCACGGCCTACCTGTGCGGGGTCAAGGGCAACTT
CCAGACCATTGGCTTGAGTGCAGCCGCCCGCTTTAACCAGTGCAACACGACACGCGGCAACGAGGTCATC
TCCGTGATGAATCGGGCCAAGAAAGCAGGGAAGTCAGTGGGAGTGGTAACCACCACACGAGTGCAGCACG
CCTCGCCAGCCGGCACCTACGCCCACACGGTGAACCGCAACTGGTACTCGGACGCCGACGTGCCTGCCTC
GGCCCGCCAGGAGGGGTGCCAGGACATCGCTACGCAGCTCATCTCCAACATGGACATTGACGTGATCCTA
GGTGGAGGCCGAAAGTACATGTTTCGCATGGGAACCCCAGACCCTGAGTACCCAGATGACTACAGCCAAG
GTGGGACCAGGCTGGACGGGAAGAATCTGGTGCAGGAATGGCTGGCGAAGCGCCAGGGTGCCCGGTATGT
GTGGAACCGCACTGAGCTCATGCAGGCTTCCCTGGACCCGTCTGTGACCCATCTCATGGGTCTCTTTGAG
CCTGGAGACATGAAATACGAGATCCACCGAGACTCCACACTGGACCCCTCCCTGATGGAGATGACAGAGG
CTGCCCTGCGCCTGCTGAGCAGGAACCCCCGCGGCTTCTTCCTCTTCGTGGAGGGTGGTCGCATCGACCA
TGGTCATCATGAAAGCAGGGCTTACCGGGCACTGACTGAGACGATCATGTTCGACGACGCCATTGAGAGG
GCGGGCCAGCTCACCAGCGAGGAGGACACGCTGAGCCTCGTCACTGCCGACCACTCCCACGTCTTCTCCT
TCGGAGGCTACCCCCTGCGAGGGAGCTCCATCTTCGGGCTGGCCCCTGGCAAGGCCCGGGACAGGAAGGC
CTACACGGTCCTCCTATACGGAAACGGTCCAGGCTATGTGCTCAAGGACGGCGCCCGGCCGGATGTTACC
GAGAGCGAGAGCGGGAGCCCCGAGTATCGGCAGCAGTCAGCAGTGCCCCTGGACGAAGAGACCCACGCAG
GCGAGGACGTGGCGGTGTTCGCGCGCGGCCCGCAGGCGCACCTGGTTCACGGCGTGCAGGAGCAGACCTT
CATAGCGCACGTCATGGCCTTCGCCGCCTGCCTGGAGCCCTACACCGCCTGCGACCTGGCGCCCCCCGCC
GGCACCACCGACGCCGCGCACCCGGGTGGCGGAGGACTGAACGACATCTTCGAGGCTCAGAAAATCGAAT
GGCACGAACATCACCATCACCATCACCATCACCATTAAGGCCGGCCTGTAGTCACTGGCACAACGCGTTA
CCCGGTAAGCCAATCGGGTATACACGGTCGTCATACTGCAGACAGGGTTCTTCTACTTTGCAAGATAGTC
TTGAGTAGTAAAATAAATAGATAGAGAAAATCAGCCTCGACTGTGCCTTCTAGTTGCCAGCCATCTGTTG
TTTGCCCCTCCCCCGTGCCTTCCTTGACCCTGGAAGGTGCCACTCCCACTGTCCTTTCCTAATAAAATGA
GGAAATTGCATCACAACACTCAACCCTATCTCGGTCTATTCTTTTGATTTATAAGGGATTTTGCCGATTT
CGGCCTATTGGTTAAAAAATGAGCTGATTTAACAAAAATTTAACGCGAATTAATTCTGTGGAATGTGTGT
CAGTTAGGGTGTGGAAAGTCCCCAGGCTCCCCAGCAGGCAGAAGTATGCAAAGCATGCATCTCAATTAGT
CAGCAACCAGGTGTGGAAAGTCCCCAGGCTCCCCAGCAGGCAGAAGTATGCAAAGCATGCATCTCAATTA
GTCAGCAACCATAGTCCCGCCCCTAACTCCGCCCATCCCGCCCCTAACTCCGCCCAGTTCCGCCCATTCT
CCGCCCCATGGCTGACTAATTTTTTTTATTTATGCAGAGGCCGAGGCCGCCTCTGCCTCTGAGCTATTCC
AGAAGTAGTGAGGAGGCTTTTTTGGAGGCCTAGGCTTTTGCAAAAAGCTCCCGGGAGCTTGTATATCCAT
TTTCGGATCTGATCAGCACGTGTTGACAATTAATCATCGGCATAGTATATCGGCATAGTATAATACGACA
AGGTGAGGAACTAAACCATGACCGAGTACAAGCCCACGGTGCGCCTCGCCACCCGCGACGACGTCCCCAG
GGCCGTACGCACCCTCGCCGCCGCGTTCGCCGACTACCCCGCCACGCGCCACACCGTCGATCCGGACCGC
CACATCGAGCGGGTCACCGAGCTGCAAGAACTCTTCCTCACGCGCGTCGGGCTCGACATCGGCAAGGTGT
GGGTCGCGGACGACGGCGCCGCGGTGGCGGTCTGGACCACGCCGGAGAGCGTCGAAGCGGGGGCGGTGTT
CGCCGAGATCGGCCCGCGCATGGCCGAGTTGAGCGGTTCCCGGCTGGCCGCGCAGCAACAGATGGAAGGC
CTCCTGGCGCCGCACCGGCCCAAGGAGCCCGCGTGGTTCCTGGCCACCGTCGGCGTCTCGCCCGACCACC
AGGGCAAGGGTCTGGGCAGCGCCGTCGTGCTCCCCGGAGTGGAGGCGGCCGAGCGCGCCGGGGTGCCCGC
CTTCCTGGAGACATCCGCGCCCCGCAACCTCCCCTTCTACGAGCGGCTCGGCTTCACCGTCACCGCCGAC
GTCGAGGTGCCCGAAGGACCGCGCACCTGGTGCATGACCCGCAAGCCCGGTGCCTGACACGTGCTACGAG
ATTTCGATTCCACCGCCGCCTTCTATGAAAGGTTGGGCTTCGGAATCGTTTTCCGGGACGCCGGCTGGAT
GATCCTCCAGCGCGGGGATCTCATGCTGGAGTTCTTCGCCCACCCCAACTTGTTTATTGCAGCTTATAAT
GGTTACAAATAAAGCAATAGCATCACAAATTTCACAAATAAAGCATTTTTTTCACTGCATTCTAGTTGTG
GTTTGTCCAAACTCATCAATGTATCTTATCATGTCTGTATACCGTCGACCTCTAGCTAGAGCTTGGCGTA
ATCATGGTCATTACCAATGCTTAATCAGTGAGGCACCTATCTCAGCGATCTGTCTATTTCGTTCATCCAT
AGTTGCCTGACTCCCCGTCGTGTAGATAACTACGATACGGGAGGGCTTACCATCTGGCCCCAGCGCTGCG
ATGATACCGCGAGAACCACGCTCACCGGCTCCGGATTTATCAGCAATAAACCAGCCAGCCGGAAGGGCCG
AGCGCAGAAGTGGTCCTGCAACTTTATCCGCCTCCATCCAGTCTATTAATTGTTGCCGGGAAGCTAGAGT
AAGTAGTTCGCCAGTTAATAGTTTGCGCAACGTTGTTGCCATCGCTACAGGCATCGTGGTGTCACGCTCG
TCGTTTGGTATGGCTTCATTCAGCTCCGGTTCCCAACGATCAAGGCGAGTTACATGATCCCCCATGTTGT
GCAAAAAAGCGGTTAGCTCCTTCGGTCCTCCGATCGTTGTCAGAAGTAAGTTGGCCGCAGTGTTATCACT
CATGGTTATGGCAGCACTGCATAATTCTCTTACTGTCATGCCATCCGTAAGATGCTTTTCTGTGACTGGT
GAGTACTCAACCAAGTCATTCTGAGAATAGTGTATGCGGCGACCGAGTTGCTCTTGCCCGGCGTCAATAC
GGGATAATACCGCGCCACATAGCAGAACTTTAAAAGTGCTCATCATTGGAAAACGTTCTTCGGGGCGAAA
ACTCTCAAGGATCTTACCGCTGTTGAGATCCAGTTCGATGTAACCCACTCGTGCACCCAACTGATCTTCA
GCATCTTTTACTTTCACCAGCGTTTCTGGGTGAGCAAAAACAGGAAGGCAAAATGCCGCAAAAAAGGGAA
TAAGGGCGACACGGAAATGTTGAATACTCATATTCTTCCTT
