>Addgene plasmid #157589 | pD649-HAsp-SDK2(Trunc3)-COMP5AP-AviTag-9xHis | depositor partial sequence | sequence record 304288 | insert (extracellular domain truncation)
CCTGTTGGACATCTGAGCTTTAGCGAGATCCTGGACACCAGCCTGAAGGTGTCCTGGCAAGAGCCCGGCG
AGAAGAATGGCATCCTGACCGGCTACCGGATCAGCTGGGAAGAGTACAACCGGACCAACACCAGAGTGAC
CCACTACCTGCCTAACGTGACCCTCGAGTACAGAGTGACAGGCCTGACAGCCCTGACCACCTACACAATT
GAAGTGGCCGCCATGACCAGCAAAGGCCAGGGACAAGTGTCTGCCAGCACAATCTCTAGCGGCGTGCCAC
CTGAACTGCCTGGACCTCCTACAAACCTGGGCATCAGCAACATCGGCCCCAGAAGCGTGACCCTGCAGTT
CAGACCAGGCTACGATGGCAAGACCAGCATCTCTCGGTGGCTGGTGGAAGCCCAAGTGGGCGTTGTCGGA
GAAGGCGAGGAATGGCTGCTGATCCACCAGCTGAGCAACGAGCCTGACGCCAGATCCATGGAAGTGCCCG
ATCTGAACCCCTTCACCTGTTACAGCTTCCGGATGCGGCAAGTGAACATCGTGGGCACAAGCCCTCCAAG
CCAGCCTAGCAGAAAGATCCAGACACTGCAGGCCCCTCCAGATATGGCCCCTGCCAATGTGTCTCTGAGA
ACCGCCAGCGAGACAAGCCTGTGGCTGAGATGGATGCCCCTGCCTGAAATGGAGTACAACGGCAACCCTG
AGAGCGTGGGCTACAAGATCAAGTACAGCAGAAGCGACGGCCACGGCAAGACACTGTCTCACGTGGTGCA
GGACAGAGTGGAACGGGACTACACCATCGAGGACCTGGAAGAGTGGACCGAGTATAGAGTCCAGGTGCAG
GCCTTCAACGCCATCGGATCTGGACCTTGGAGCCAGACAGTCGTGGGCAGAACCAGAGAAAGCGTGCCAA
GCAGCGGCCCCACAAATGTGTCTGCCCTGGCCACAACAAGCAGCAGCATGCTCGTTCGTTGGAGCGAAGT
GCCTGAGGCCGACAGAAATGGACTGGTGCTGGGATACAAAGTGATGTACAAAGAGAAGGACAGCGACACC
CAGCCTCGGTTCTGGCTGGTTGAGGGCAATAGCTCCAGAAGCGCCCAGCTGACAGGACTGGGCAAATACG
TGCTGTACGAGGTGCAGGTCCTGGCCTTCACAAGAATCGGAGATGGCAGCCCCAGCCATCCTCCTATCCT
GGAAAGAACCCTGGACGACGTGCCCGGACCTCCAATGGGAATTCTGTTCCCTGAAGTGCGGACCACCAGC
GTGCGACTGATTTGGCAACCTCCTGCCGCTCCTAACGGCATCATCCTGGCCTACCAGATCACCCACAGAC
TGAACACCACCACCGCCAATACCGCCACCGTGGAAGTTCTGGCCCCTAGCGCAAGACAGTACACCGCCAC
AGGACTGAAGCCCGAGAGCGTGTACCTGTTCAGAATCACAGCCCAGACCAGAAAAGGCTGGGGCGAAGCT
GCTGAAGCCCTGGTGGTTACCACCGAGAAGAGAGACAGACCCCAGCCTCCTAGCAGACCCATGGTGCAGC
AAGAAGATGTGCGGGCCAGATCCGTGCTGCTGTCTTGGGAACCTGGCTCCGATGGACTGAGCCCTGTGCG
GTACTACACAATCCAGACAAGAGAGCTGCCCAGCGGCAGATGGGCTCTGCATTCTGCCTCCGTGTCTCAC
AACGCCTCCAGCTTCATCGTGGACCGGCTGAAGCCTTTCACCAGCTACAAGTTTAGAGTCAAGGCCACCA
ACGACATCGGCGACAGCGAGTTCAGCGAGGAAAGCGAGAGCCTGACCACTCTGCAGGCTGCCCCTGATGA
GGCCCCTACAATCCTGTCTGTGACCCCTCACACCACAACCTCCGTGCTGATTAGGTGGCAGCCTCCGGCC
GAGGATAAGATCAACGGAATCCTGCTGGGCTTCAGAATCCGGTACAGAGAACTGCTGTATGAGGGCCTGA
GAGGCTTCACCCTGCGGGGCATTAACAATCCTGGCGCCACATGGGCCGAGCTGACCAGCATGTACAGCAT
GCGGAACCTGAGCAGGCCCAGCCTGACACAGTACGAGCTGGACAACCTGAACAAACATCGGAGATACGAG
ATCCGGATGTCCGTGTACAATGCCGTTGGCGAGGGACCTAGCAGCCCTCCTCAAGAAGTGTTTGTCGGCG
AGGCCGTGCCTACAGCTGCCCCTAGAAATGTGGTGGTGCACGGCGCTACAGCCACACAGCTGGATGTGAC
ATGGGAGCCTCCACCTCTGGACAGCCAGAATGGCGATATCCAGGGCTATAAGATCTACTTCTGGGAAGCC
CAGAGAGGCAACCTGACCGAGAGAGTGAAAACCCTGTTCCTGGCCGAGAACAGCGTGAAGCTGAAGAACC
TGACTGGCTACACCGCCTACATGGTGTCCGTGGCCGCCTTTAATGCTGCTGGCGACGGCCCTAGAAGCAC
CCCTACACAGGGACAAACACAGCAGGCTGCTCCTAGCGCTCCAAGCTCCGTGAAGTTCTCCGAACTGACC
ACCACAAGCGTCAACGTGTCCTGGGAAGCTCCTCAGTTCCCAAACGGCATCCTGGAAGGCTACAGACTGG
TGTACGAGCCTTGCAGCCCTGTGGATGGCGTGTCCAAGATCGTGACCGTGGACGTGAAGGGCAACAGCCC
TCTGTGGCTCAAAGTGAAGGATCTGGCTGAGGGCGTGACCTACCGGTTCAGGATTAGAGCCAAGACCTTC
ACATACGGCCCCGAGATCGAGGCCAACGTGACAACAGGACCTGGCGAAGGTGCTCCAGGACCTCCTGGCG
TGCCAATCATCGTGCGGTACAGCTCTGCCATTGCCATCCACTGGTCCTCTGGCGATCCTGGCAAAGGCCC
CATCACCAGATACGTGATCGAGGCTAGACCCAGCGACGAAGGCCTGTGGGACATCCTGATCAAGGACATC
CCCAAAGAGGTGTCCAGCTACACCTTCTCCATGGATATCCTGAAGCCAGGCGTGTCCTACGACTTCAGAG
TGATCGCCGTGAACGACTACGGCTTCGGCACACCTTCTAGCCCTAGCCAGTCTGTGCCAGCTCAGAAGGC
CAATCCTTTCTACGAAGAGTGGTGGTTT
